>Addgene plasmid #227929 | pLY009 | addgene full sequence | sequence record 454428 | Addgene NGS Result
TGAGATCCTTTTTTTCTGCGCGTAATCTGCTGCTTGCAAACAAAAAAACCACCGCTACCAGCGGTGGTTT
GTTTGCCGGATCAAGAGCTACCACCTCTTTTTCCGAAGGTAACTGGCTTCAGCAGAGCGCAGATACCAAA
TACTGTCCTTCTAGTGTAGCCGTAGTTAGGCCACCACTTCAAGAACTCTGTAGCACCGCCTACATACCTC
GCTCTGCTAATCCTGTTACCAGTGGCTGCTGCCAGTGGCGATAAGTCGTGTCTTACCGGGTTGGACTCAA
GACGATAGTTACCGGATAAGGCGCAGCGGTCGGGCTGAACGGGGGGTTCGTGCACACAGCCCAGCTTGGA
GCGAACGACCTACACCGAACTGAGATACCTACAGCGTGAGCTATGAGAAAGCGCCACGCTTCCCGAAGGG
AGAAAGGCGGACAGGTATCCGGTAAGCGGCAGGGTCGGAACAGGAGAGCGCACGAGGGAGCTTCCAGGGG
GAAACGCCTGGTATCTTTATAGTCCTGTCGGGTTTCGCCACCTCTGACTTGAGCGTCGATTTTTGTGATG
CTCGTCAGGGGGGCGGAGCCTATGGAAAAACGCCAGCAACGCGGCCTTTTTACGGTTCCTGGCCTTTTGC
TGGCCTTTTGCTCACATGTTCTTTCCTGCGTTATCCCCTGATTCTGTGGATAACCGTATTACCGCCTTTG
AGTGAGCTGATACCGCTCGCCGCAGCCGAACGACCGAGCGCAGCGAGTCAGTGAGCGAGGAAGCGGAAGA
GCGCCTGATGCGGTATTTTCTCCTTACGCATCTGTGCGGTATTTCACACCGCATATGGTGCACTCTCAGT
ACAATCTGCTCTGATGCCGCATAGTTAAGCCAGTATACACTCCGCTATCGCTACGTGACTGGGTCATGGC
TGCGCCCCGACACCCGCCAACACCCGCTGACGCGCCCTGACGGGCTTGTCTGCTCCCGGCATCCGCTTAC
AGACAAGCTGTGACCGTCTCCGGGAGCTGCATGTGTCAGAGGTTTTCACCGTCATCACCGAAACGCGCGA
GGCAGCTGCGGTAAAGCTCATCAGCGTGGTCGTGAAGCGATTCACAGATGTCTGCCTGTTCATCCGCGTC
CAGCTCGTTGAGTTTCTCCAGAAGCGTTAATGTCTGGCTTCTGATAAAGCGGGCCATGTTAAGGGCGGTT
TTTTCCTGTTTGGTCACTGATGCCTCCGTGTAAGGGGGATTTCTGTTCATGGGGGTAATGATACCGATGA
AACGAGAGAGGATGCTCACGATACGGGTTACTGATGATGAACAAGAGGACATCCGGTCAAATAAAACGAA
AGGCTCAGTCGAAAGACTGGGCCTTTCGTTTTGCTGAGGAGACTTAGGGACCCTGATGAAATTCGCCACT
TGTTAGTGTAATTCGCTAACTCATCCTGGCATGTTGCTGTTGATTCTTCAATCAGATCTTTATAAATCAA
AAAGATAAAAAATTGGCACGCAAATTGTATTAACAGTTCAGCAGGACAATCCTGAACGCAGAAATCAAGA
GGACAACATTACCTGCAGGTGCAGTAAGGAGGAAAAAAAAATG
[126 nt withheld, positions 1584-1709]
GGTGGATCTGGTGGTAACACGATTAACATCGCTAAGAACGACTTCTCTGACATCGAACTGGCTGCTATCC
CGTTCAACACTCTGGCTGACCATTACGGTGAGCGTTTAGCTCGCGAACAGTTGGCCCTTGAGCATGAGTC
TTACGAGATGGGTGAAGCACGCTTCCGCAAGATGTTTGAGCGTCAACTTAAAGCTGGTGAGGTTGCGGAT
AACGCTGCCGCCAAGCCTCTCATCACTACCCTACTCCCTAAGATGATTGCACGCATCAACGACTGGTTTG
AGGAAGTGAAAGCTAAGCGCGGCAAGCGCCCGACAGCCTTCCAGTTCCTGCAAGAAATCAAGCCGGAAGC
CGTAGCGTACATCACCATTAAGACCACTCTGGCTTGCCTAACCAGTGCTGACAATACAACCGTTCAGGCT
GTAGCAAGCGCAATCGGTCGGGCCATTGAGGACGAGGCTCGCTTCGGTCGTATCCGTGACCTTGAAGCTA
AGCACTTCAAGAAAAACGTTGAGGAACAACTCAACAAGCGCGTAGGGCACGTCTACAAGTAAATTAACGG
CACTCCTCAGCAAATATAATGACCCTCTTGATAACCCAAGAGGGCATTTTTTAATGCCCATGGCGTTTAT
TTGCCGACTACCTTGGTGATCTCGCCTTTCACGTAGTGGACAAATTCTTCCAACTGATCTGCGCGCGAGG
CCAAGCGATCTTCTTCTTGTCCAAGATAAGCCTGTCTAGCTTCAAGTATGACGGGCTGATACTGGGCCGG
CAGGCGCTCCATTGCCCAGTCGGCAGCGACATCCTTCGGCGCGATTTTGCCGGTTACTGCGCTGTACCAA
ATGCGGGACAACGTAAGCACTACATTTCGCTCATCTCCAGCCCAGTCGGGCGGCGAGTTCCATAGCGTTA
AGGTTTCATTTAGCGCCTCAAATAGATCCTGTTCAGGAACCGGATCAAAGAGTTCCTCCGCCGCTGGACC
TACCAAGGCAACGCTATGTTCTCTTGCTTTTGTCAGCAAGATAGCCAGATCAATGTCGATCGTGGCTGGC
TCGAAGATACCTGCAAGAATGTCATTGCGCTGCCATTCTCCAAATTGCAGTTCGCGCTTAGCTGGATAAC
GCCACGGAATGATGTCGTCGTGCACAACAATGGTGACTTCTACAGCGCGGAGAATCTCGCTCTCTCCAGG
GGAAGCCGAAGTTTCCAAAAGGTCGTTGATCAAAGCTCGCCGCGTTGTTTCATCAAGCCTTACGGTCACC
GTAACCAGCAAATCAATATCACTGTGTGGCTTCAGGCCGCCATCCACTGCGGAGCCGTACAAATGTACGG
CCAGCAACGTCGGTTCGAGATGGCGCTCGATGACGCCAACTACCTCTGATAGTTGAGTCGATACTTCGGC
GATCACCGCTTCCCTCATACTCTTCCTTTTTCAATATTATTGAAGCATTTATCAGGGTTATTGTCTCATG
AGCGGATACATATTTGAATGTATTTAGAAAAATAGGCCAAATAGGCCGT
Features (pLannotate 1.2.2; 9 found; start..end, strand, type, name):
    774..914     -  misc_feature   bom: basis of mobility region from pBR322
   1016..1207    -  CDS            rop: Rop protein, which maintains plasmids at low copy number; rop
   1248..1304    +  CDS            mbeC (fragment): MBEC_ECOLX - Experimental evidence at protein level: Swiss-Prot protein existence level 1. Required for efficient mobilization of ColE1 plasmid and is thus essential to promote the specific transfer of the plasmid during conjugation. Probably functions by inducing DNA bending, helping the MbeA relaxase to melt the DNA around the nic site and cleave the phosphodiester bond. Binds specifically double-stranded DNA (dsDNA) containing the ColE1 oriT but does not recognize the inverted repeat (IR). From Escherichia coli.
   1318..1362    +  terminator     rrnB T1 terminator: transcription terminator T1 from the E. coli rrnB gene
   1584..1703    +  CDS            APP (sequence withheld): A4_FELCA - Experimental evidence at protein level: Swiss-Prot protein existence level 1. Functions as a cell surface receptor and performs physiological functions on the surface of neurons relevant to neurite growth, neuronal adhesion and axonogenesis. Interaction between APP molecules on neighboring cells promotes synaptogenesis. Involved in cell mobility and transcription regulation through protein-protein interactions (By similarity). Can promote transcription activation through binding to APBB1-KAT5 and inhibit Notch signaling through interaction with Numb (By similarity). Couples to apopt
   1725..2258    +  CDS            RPOL_BPT7 (fragment): Experimental evidence at protein level: Swiss-Prot protein existence level 1. Highly processive DNA-dependent RNA polymerase that catalyzes the transcription of class II and class III viral genes. Recognizes a specific promoter sequence and enters first into an 'abortive phase' where very short transcripts are synthesized and released before proceeding to the processive transcription of long RNA chains. Unwinds the double-stranded DNA to expose the coding strand for templating. Participates in the initiation of viral DNA replication presumably by making primers accessible to the DNA polymerase
   2339..3127    -  CDS            aadA: S3AD_ECOLX - Experimental evidence at protein level: Swiss-Prot protein existence level 1. Mediates bacterial resistance to the antibiotics streptomycin and spectinomycin. From Escherichia coli.
   3128..3199    -  promoter       AmpR promoter: bla
   3228..588     +  rep_origin     ori (across the origin): high-copy-number ColE1/pMB1/pBR322/pUC origin of replication
