[The description below was written by a language model from this plasmid's Addgene catalogue record and pLannotate feature annotations shown in this document.]
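Description:
pLY009 is a small (about 3.2 kb) bacterial expression plasmid that produces Aβ42-T7n, a synthetic fusion of the 42-residue amyloid-β peptide to an N-terminal fragment of T7 RNA polymerase. The backbone is not named in the record. The feature table shows a ColE1/pMB1-family origin of replication accompanied by the pBR322 bom (basis of mobility) region, a rop gene and a short mbeC remnant. The catalogue lists the plasmid as high copy, although rop is normally associated with reduced copy number in this origin family. Selection is by spectinomycin, conferred by the aadA aminoglycoside adenylyltransferase gene, which is transcribed on the reverse strand from the bla (AmpR) promoter.

The payload lies on the forward strand downstream of an rrnB T1 terminator, which presumably insulates the cassette from read-through transcription. A short coding segment matching the amyloid precursor protein, corresponding to the Aβ region, is followed after a brief gap, likely a linker, by a roughly 530 bp fragment of T7 RNA polymerase. The annotation does not identify the promoter or ribosome binding site driving this fusion, nor a terminator after it, so the mode of expression control is not stated.

The associated work concerns continuous selection for cyclic peptide inhibitors of protein aggregation. In that setting, a fusion of this type plausibly acts as a split-polymerase solubility sensor: aggregation of Aβ42 would sequester the N-terminal T7 fragment and prevent it from reconstituting polymerase activity with a complementary C-terminal fragment supplied elsewhere, while aggregation inhibitors would restore T7-dependent transcription. The record itself states only that the plasmid expresses Aβ42-T7n, so this mechanism is an inference.
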