Addgene plasmid #227929: pLY009
Purpose: Express Aβ42-T7n
Depositing lab: Tina Wang. Depositing organization: University of Wisconsin, Madison. Publication: Rapid discovery of cyclic peptide protein aggregation inhibitors by continuous selection. Yang L, Zhang J, Andon JS, Li L, Wang T. Nat Chem Biol. 2025 Jan 13. doi: 10.1038/s41589-024-01823-x. PubMed 39806068.
Backbone
  Vector backbone: n/a
  Vector type: Bacterial Expression
Growth in bacteria
  Bacterial resistance: Spectinomycin, 50 μg/mL
  Growth temperature: 37°C
  Growth strain: DH5alpha
  Copy number: High Copy
Gene/Insert
  Gene/Insert name: Aβ42-T7n
  Species: Synthetic
  Cloning method: Other
Terms and licenses: Academic/Nonprofit Terms; Industry Terms: Not Available to Industry
How to cite: pLY009 was a gift from Tina Wang (Addgene plasmid # 227929 ; http://n2t.net/addgene:227929 ; RRID:Addgene_227929)
